Addgene plasmid #49939: JA740
Purpose: Expresses a TALE-TET1FL (full length TET1) fusion protein engineered to bind a site in EGFP for use as a control
Depositing lab: Keith Joung. Depositing organization: Massachusetts General Hospital. Publication: Targeted DNA demethylation and activation of endogenous genes using programmable TALE-TET1 fusion proteins. Maeder ML, Angstman JF, Richardson ME, Linder SJ, Cascio VM, Tsai SQ, Ho QH, Sander JD, Reyon D, Bernstein BE, Costello JF, Wilkinson MF, Joung JK. Nat Biotechnol. 2013 Oct 9. doi: 10.1038/nbt.2726. PubMed 24108092.
Backbone
  Vector backbone: pJFA334E9
  Backbone manufacturer: Joung lab (Addgene plasmid #49237)
  Vector type: TALEN
Growth in bacteria
  Bacterial resistance: Ampicillin, 100 μg/mL
  Growth temperature: 37°C
  Growth strain: XL1 Blue
  Copy number: Unknown
Gene/Insert
  Gene/Insert name: Tet1CD GFP
  Species: H. sapiens (human)
  Entrez Gene: TET1 (a.k.a. CXXC6, LCX, bA119F7.1)
  Promoter: EF1a
  Cloning method: Restriction Enzyme; 5′ cloning site BsmBI (unknown if destroyed); 3′ cloning site BsmBI (unknown if destroyed)
  Sequencing primers: 5′ EF1a-F 5'-TCAAGCCTCAGACAGTGGTTC-3'; 3′ OJA199 5'-CACCATCACAGCAGTTGG-3'
Terms and licenses: Academic/Nonprofit Terms; Industry Terms: Not Available to Industry
Depositor comments: TALE target site is: TGAAGTTCATCTGCACCAC. Please note that this plasmid expresses a control fusion protein containing a TALE repeat array targeting the EGFP reporter gene sequence. This plasmid does not contain EGFP. See Supplementary Figure 13 of associated publication for amino acid sequences of backbone and TALE repeat array.
How to cite: JA740 was a gift from Keith Joung (Addgene plasmid # 49939 ; http://n2t.net/addgene:49939 ; RRID:Addgene_49939)
