[The description below was written by a language model from this plasmid's Addgene catalogue record.]
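Description:
JA740 is a mammalian expression plasmid built on the pJFA334E9 backbone and catalogued under the TALEN vector type, although its payload is a TALE fused to an epigenetic effector rather than a nuclease. It is propagated in E. coli under ampicillin selection. The record lists the copy number as unknown and gives no information on the origin of replication or on any mammalian selection marker. No feature table is available, so the arrangement of elements beyond the catalogue fields cannot be described.

The insert is driven by the EF1a promoter, a strong constitutive promoter widely used in mammalian cells, and encodes a programmable TALE repeat array fused to human TET1, the dioxygenase that oxidises 5-methylcytosine and thereby starts DNA demethylation. The repeat array was cloned in through BsmBI sites, a type IIS enzyme commonly used for modular TALE assembly. It was designed to recognise a site within the EGFP coding sequence. The depositor stresses that the plasmid does not itself contain EGFP, and that "GFP" in the insert name refers only to the binding target.

The record is inconsistent on one point. The stated purpose describes a full-length TET1 fusion (TET1FL), whereas the insert name reads "Tet1CD", which would imply the catalytic domain alone. The fields given do not settle this.

Because its target is absent from endogenous human loci of interest, JA740 serves as an off-target control in experiments that use TALE-TET1 fusions for targeted demethylation and activation of endogenous genes. It helps separate locus-specific effects from those caused simply by overexpressing TET1.
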