>Addgene plasmid #49939 | JA740 | depositor partial sequence | sequence record 74445 | TALE sequence
ATGGTGGACTTGAGGACACTCGGTTATTCGCAACAGCAACAGGAGAAAATCAAGCCTAAGGTCAGGAGCA
CCGTCGCGCAACACCACGAGGCGCTTGTGGGGCATGGCTTCACTCATGCGCATATTGTCGCGCTTTCACA
GCACCCTGCGGCGCTTGGGACGGTGGCTGTCAAATACCAAGATATGATTGCGGCCCTGCCCGAAGCCACG
CACGAGGCAATTGTAGGGGTCGGTAAACAGTGGTCGGGAGCGCGAGCACTTGAGGCGCTGCTGACTGTGG
CGGGTGAGCTTAGGGGGCCTCCGCTCCAGCTCGACACCGGGCAGCTGCTGAAGATCGCGAAGAGAGGGGG
AGTAACAGCGGTAGAGGCAGTGCACGCCTGGCGCAATGCGCTCACCGGGGCCCCCTTGAACCTGACCCCA
GACCAGGTAGTCGCAATCGCGAACAATAATGGGGGAAAGCAAGCCCTGGAAACCGTGCAAAGGTTGTTGC
CGGTCCTTTGTCAAGACCACGGCCTTACACCGGAGCAAGTCGTGGCCATTGCAAGCAACATCGGTGGCAA
ACAGGCTCTTGAGACGGTTCAGAGACTTCTCCCAGTTCTCTGTCAAGCCCACGGGCTGACTCCCGATCAA
GTTGTAGCGATTGCGTCGAACATTGGAGGGAAACAAGCATTGGAGACTGTCCAACGGCTCCTTCCCGTGT
TGTGTCAAGCCCACGGTTTGACGCCTGCACAAGTGGTCGCCATCGCCAACAACAACGGCGGTAAGCAGGC
GCTGGAAACAGTACAGCGCCTGCTGCCTGTACTGTGCCAGGATCATGGACTGACCCCAGACCAGGTAGTC
GCAATCGCGTCAAACGGAGGGGGAAAGCAAGCCCTGGAAACCGTGCAAAGGTTGTTGCCGGTCCTTTGTC
AAGACCACGGCCTTACACCGGAGCAAGTCGTGGCCATTGCAAGCAATGGGGGTGGCAAACAGGCTCTTGA
GACGGTTCAGAGACTTCTCCCAGTTCTCTGTCAAGCCCACGGGCTGACTCCCGATCAAGTTGTAGCGATT
GCGTCGCATGACGGAGGGAAACAAGCATTGGAGACTGTCCAACGGCTCCTTCCCGTGTTGTGTCAAGCCC
ACGGTTTGACGCCTGCACAAGTGGTCGCCATCGCCTCCAATATTGGCGGTAAGCAGGCGCTGGAAACAGT
ACAGCGCCTGCTGCCTGTACTGTGCCAGGATCATGGACTGACCCCAGACCAGGTAGTCGCAATCGCGTCA
AACGGAGGGGGAAAGCAAGCCCTGGAAACCGTGCAAAGGTTGTTGCCGGTCCTTTGTCAAGACCACGGCC
TTACACCGGAGCAAGTCGTGGCCATTGCATCCCACGACGGTGGCAAACAGGCTCTTGAGACGGTTCAGAG
ACTTCTCCCAGTTCTCTGTCAAGCCCACGGGCTGACTCCCGATCAAGTTGTAGCGATTGCGTCCAACGGT
GGAGGGAAACAAGCATTGGAGACTGTCCAACGGCTCCTTCCCGTGTTGTGTCAAGCCCACGGTTTGACGC
CTGCACAAGTGGTCGCCATCGCCAACAACAACGGCGGTAAGCAGGCGCTGGAAACAGTACAGCGCCTGCT
GCCTGTACTGTGCCAGGATCATGGACTGACCCCAGACCAGGTAGTCGCAATCGCGTCACATGACGGGGGA
AAGCAAGCCCTGGAAACCGTGCAAAGGTTGTTGCCGGTCCTTTGTCAAGACCACGGCCTTACACCGGAGC
AAGTCGTGGCCATTGCAAGCAACATCGGTGGCAAACAGGCTCTTGAGACGGTTCAGAGACTTCTCCCAGT
TCTCTGTCAAGCCCACGGGCTGACTCCCGATCAAGTTGTAGCGATTGCGTCGCATGACGGAGGGAAACAA
GCATTGGAGACTGTCCAACGGCTCCTTCCCGTGTTGTGTCAAGCCCACGGTTTGACGCCTGCACAAGTGG
TCGCCATCGCCAGCCATGATGGCGGTAAGCAGGCGCTGGAAACAGTACAGCGCCTGCTGCCTGTACTGTG
CCAGGATCATGGACTGACCCCAGACCAGGTAGTCGCAATCGCGTCGAACATTGGGGGAAAGCAAGCCCTG
GAAACCGTGCAAAGGTTGTTGCCGGTCCTTTGTCAAGACCACGGCCTGACACCCGAACAGGTGGTCGCCA
TTGCTTCCCACGACGGAGGACGGCCAGCCTTGGAG
