>Addgene plasmid #49939 | JA740 | addgene partial sequence | sequence record 75965 | EF1a-F 5'-TCAAGCCTCAGACAGTGGTTC-3'
AGCGGCCGCCACCATGGCCCCCAAGAAGAAGAGGAAGGTGGGCATTCACCGCGGGGTACCTATGGTGGAC
TTGAGGACACTCGGTTATTCGCAACAGCAACAGGAGAAAATCAAGCCTAAGGTCAGGAGCACCGTCGCGC
AACACCACGAGGCGCTTGTGGGGCATGGCTTCACTCATGCGCATATTGTCGCGCTTTCACAGCACCCTGC
GGCGCTTGGGACGGTGGCTGTCAAATACCAAGATATGATTGCGGCCCTGCCCGAAGCCACGCACGAGGCA
ATTGTAGGGGTCGGTAAACAGTGGTCGGGAGCGCGAGCACTTGAGGCGCTGCTGACTGTGGCGGGTGAGC
TTAGGGGGCCTCCGCTCCAGCTCGACACCGGGCAGCTGCTGAAGATCGCGAAGAGAGGGGGAGTAACAGC
GGTAGAGGCAGTGCACGCCTGGCGCAATGCGCTCACCGGGGCCCCCTTGAACCTGACCCCAGACCAGGTA
GTCGCAATCGCGAACAATAATGGGGGAAAGCAAGCCCTGGAAACCGTGCAAAGGTTGTTGCCGGTCCTTT
GTCAAGACCACGGCCTTACACCGGAGCAAGTCGTGGCCATTGCAAGCAACATCGGTGGCAAACAGGCTCT
TGAGACGGTTCAGAGACTTCTCCCAGTTCTCTGTCAAGCCCACGGGCTGACTCCCGATCAAGTTGTAGCG
ATTGCGTCGAACATTGGAGGGAAACAAGCATTGGAGACTGTCCAACGGCTCCTTCCCGTGTTGTGTCAAG
CCCACGGTTTGACGCCTGCACAAGTGGTCGCCATCGCCAACAACAACGGCGGTAAGCAGGCGCTGGAAAC
AGTACAGCGCCTGCTGCCTGTACTGTGCCAGGATCATGGACTGACCCCAGACCAGGTAGTCGCAATCGCG
TCAAACGGAGGGGGAAAGCAAGCCCTGGAA
