>Addgene plasmid #49939 | JA740 | addgene partial sequence | sequence record 76798 | TAL-F2
TGCCGCACGCGCCGGCCTTGATCAAAAGAACCAATCGCCGTATTCCCGAACGCACATCCCATCGCGTTGC
CGACCACGCGCAAGTGGTTCGCGTGCTGGGTTTTTTCCAGTGCCACTCCCACCCAGCGCAAGCATTTGAT
GACGCCATGACGCAGTTCGGGATGAGCGGAGGAGGATCCATGTCTCGATCCCGCCATGCAAGGCCTTCCA
GATTAGTCAGGAAGGAAGATGTAAACAAAAAAAAGAAAAACAGCCAACTACGAAAGACAACCAAGGGAGC
CAACAAAAATGTGGCATCAGTCAAGACTTTAAGCCCTGGAAAATTAAAGCAATTAATTCAAGAAAGAGAT
GTTAAGAAAAAAACAGAACCTAAACCACCCGTGCCAGTCAGAAGCCTTCTGACAAGAGCTGGAGCAGCAC
GCATGAATTTGGATAGGACTGAGGTTCTTTTTCAGAACCCAGAGTCCTTAACCTGCAATGGGTTTACAAT
GGCGCTACGAAGCACCTCTCTTAGCAGGCGACTCTCCCAACCCCCACTGGTCGTAGCCAAATCCAAAAAG
GTTCCACTTTCTAAGGGTTTAGAAAAGCAACATGATTGTGATTATAAGATACTCCCTGCTTTGGGAGTAA
AGCACTCAGAAAATGATTCGGTTCCAATGCAAGACACCCAAGTCCTTCCTGATATAGAGACTCTAATTGG
TGTACAAAATCCCTCTTTACTTAAAGGTAAGAGCCAAGAGACAACTCAGTTTTGGTCCCAAAGAGTTGAG
GATTCCAAGATCAATATCCCTACCCACAGTGGCCCTGCAGCTGA
